>Addgene plasmid #185766 | SFFV-SMASH-CTERM-GFP | addgene full sequence | sequence record 372493 | Addgene NGS Result
GCGCCCAATACGCAAACCGCCTCTCCCCGCGCGTTGGCCGATTCATTAATGCAGCTGGCACGACAGGTTT
CCCGACTGGAAAGCGGGCAGTGAGCGCAACGCAATTAATGTGAGTTAGCTCACTCATTAGGCACCCCAGG
CTTTACACTTTATGCTTCCGGCTCGTATGTTGTGTGGAATTGTGAGCGGATAACAATTTCACACAGGAAA
CAGCTATGACCATGATTACGCCAAGCGCGCAATTAACCCTCACTAAAGGGAACAAAAGCTGGAGCTGCAA
GCTTAATGTAGTCTTATGCAATACTCTTGTAGTCTTGCAACATGGTAACGATGAGTTAGCAACATGCCTT
ACAAGGAGAGAAAAAGCACCGTGCATGCCGATTGGTGGAAGTAAGGTGGTACGATCGTGCCTTATTAGGA
AGGCAACAGACGGGTCTGACATGGATTGGACGAACCACTGAATTGCCGCATTGCAGAGATATTGTATTTA
AGTGCCTAGCTCGATACATAAACGGGTCTCTCTGGTTAGACCAGATCTGAGCCTGGGAGCTCTCTGGCTA
ACTAGGGAACCCACTGCTTAAGCCTCAATAAAGCTTGCCTTGAGTGCTTCAAGTAGTGTGTGCCCGTCTG
TTGTGTGACTCTGGTAACTAGAGATCCCTCAGACCCTTTTAGTCAGTGTGGAAAATCTCTAGCAGTGGCG
CCCGAACAGGGACTTGAAAGCGAAAGGGAAACCAGAGGAGCTCTCTCGACGCAGGACTCGGCTTGCTGAA
GCGCGCACGGCAAGAGGCGAGGGGCGGCGACTGGTGAGTACGCCAAAAATTTTGACTAGCGGAGGCTAGA
AGGAGAGAGATGGGTGCGAGAGCGTCAGTATTAAGCGGGGGAGAATTAGATCGCGATGGGAAAAAATTCG
GTTAAGGCCAGGGGGAAAGAAAAAATATAAATTAAAACATATAGTATGGGCAAGCAGGGAGCTAGAACGA
TTCGCAGTTAATCCTGGCCTGTTAGAAACATCAGAAGGCTGTAGACAAATACTGGGACAGCTACAACCAT
CCCTTCAGACAGGATCAGAAGAACTTAGATCATTATATAATACAGTAGCAACCCTCTATTGTGTGCATCA
AAGGATAGAGATAAAAGACACCAAGGAAGCTTTAGACAAGATAGAGGAAGAGCAAAACAAAAGTAAGACC
ACCGCACAGCAAGCGGCCGCTGATCTTCAGACCTGGAGGAGGAGATATGAGGGACAATTGGAGAAGTGAA
TTATATAAATATAAAGTAGTAAAAATTGAACCATTAGGAGTAGCACCCACCAAGGCAAAGAGAAGAGTGG
TGCAGAGAGAAAAAAGAGCAGTGGGAATAGGAGCTTTGTTCCTTGGGTTCTTGGGAGCAGCAGGAAGCAC
TATGGGCGCAGCGTCAATGACGCTGACGGTACAGGCCAGACAATTATTGTCTGGTATAGTGCAGCAGCAG
AACAATTTGCTGAGGGCTATTGAGGCGCAACAGCATCTGTTGCAACTCACAGTCTGGGGCATCAAGCAGC
TCCAGGCAAGAATCCTGGCTGTGGAAAGATACCTAAAGGATCAACAGCTCCTGGGGATTTGGGGTTGCTC
TGGAAAACTCATTTGCACCACTGCTGTGCCTTGGAATGCTAGTTGGAGTAATAAATCTCTGGAACAGATT
TGGAATCACACGACCTGGATGGAGTGGGACAGAGAAATTAACAATTACACAAGCTTAATACACTCCTTAA
TTGAAGAATCGCAAAACCAGCAAGAAAAGAATGAACAAGAATTATTGGAATTAGATAAATGGGCAAGTTT
GTGGAATTGGTTTAACATAACAAATTGGCTGTGGTATATAAAATTATTCATAATGATAGTAGGAGGCTTG
GTAGGTTTAAGAATAGTTTTTGCTGTACTTTCTATAGTGAATAGAGTTAGGCAGGGATATTCACCATTAT
CGTTTCAGACCCACCTCCCAACCCCGAGGGGACCCTATTCCAGCACATATGAGCTAGCTGCAGTAACGCC
ATTTTGCAAGGCATGGAAAAATACCAAACCAAGAATAGAGAAGTTCAGATCAAGGGCGGGTACATGAAAA
TAGCTAACGTTGGGCCAAACAGGATATCTGCGGTGAGCAGTTTCGGCCCCGGCCCGGGGCCAAGAACAGA
TGGTCACCGCAGTTTCGGCCCCGGCCCGAGGCCAAGAACAGATGGTCCCCAGATATGGCCCAACCCTCAG
CAGTTTCTTAAGACCCATCAGATGTTTCCAGGCTCCCCCAAGGACCTGAAATGACCCTGCGCCTTATTTG
AATTAACCAATCAGCCTGCTTCTCGCTTCTGTTCGCGCGCTTCTGCTTCCCGAGCTCTATAAAAGAGCTC
ACAACCCCTCACTCGGCGCGCCAGTCCTCCGACAGACTGAGTCGGCCGGTCGAATCAAGCTTATCGATAC
CGTCGACTCCGGAATAGCCACCATAGCCACCGCCACCATGACCGAGTACAAGCCAACTGTCCGCTTGGCA
ACCCGCGACGATGTGCCCAGGGCCGTCCGCACGCTGGCTGCTGCCTTCGCCGACTACCCAGCCACCCGCC
ACACCGTGGACCCGGACCGCCACATCGAGCGCGTCACCGAGCTGCAGGAGCTCTTCCTCACCCGAGTTGG
CCTTGACATTGGCAAGGTCTGGGTGGCGGACGACGGTGCTGCCGTGGCCGTCTGGACCACCCCCGAGTCG
GTCGAGGCTGGCGCCGTGTTCGCCGAGATCGGGCCGCGCATGGCCGAGCTTTCGGGCTCCCGGTTGGCTG
CCCAACAGCAGATGGAGGGGCTGTTGGCACCCCACCGCCCCAAGGAGCCGGCCTGGTTCCTGGCCACAGT
TGGTGTCTCTCCCGACCACCAGGGCAAGGGCCTGGGCAGCGCCGTGGTGCTGCCTGGGGTCGAGGCTGCC
GAGCGCGCTGGCGTCCCTGCCTTCCTGGAGACCTCTGCCCCTCGCAACTTGCCCTTCTACGAGCGCCTGG
GCTTCACCGTCACCGCGGACGTCGAGGTGCCCGAGGGGCCGCGCACCTGGTGCATGACCCGCAAGCCTGG
GGCAGGCTCCGGAGCCACCAACTTTTCCCTGCTGAAGCAGGCTGGCGACGTCGAGGAGAACCCTGGCCCT
GGATCCGTCAGTAAAGGGGAAGAATTGTTTACGGGTGTTGTTCCGATACTTGTTGAATTGGATGGGGATG
TGAATGGTCATAAATTTTCCGTTAGTGGTGAAGGGGAAGGTGACGCTACTTATGGTAAATTGACATTGAA
ATTTATTTGTACTACAGGAAAACTTCCAGTCCCATGGCCGACTTTGGTAACGACTCTTACATATGGAGTC
CAATGTTTTAGTAGGTATCCAGATCACATGAAACAACATGATTTCTTTAAATCAGCAATGCCTGAGGGAT
ATGTTCAAGAACGAACAATATTCTTTAAAGATGATGGGAACTATAAGACAAGGGCAGAAGTCAAATTTGA
AGGTGATACACTCGTTAATCGGATTGAACTGAAAGGGATAGATTTTAAGGAAGATGGGAATATTCTTGGG
CACAAACTTGAATATAATTATAATTCCCATAATGTATACATAATGGCTGACAAGCAGAAGAATGGAATTA
AAGTCAATTTTAAAATAAGGCATAATATAGAAGATGGGAGTGTCCAATTGGCTGATCATTACCAACAAAA
TACACCTATTGGGGATGGTCCTGTCCTCTTGCCTGATAATCATTATCTTTCTACACAATCTGCTCTCTCA
AAGGACCCTAATGAAAAGCGCGACCATATGGTGTTGTTGGAATTTGTCACTGCTGCAGGCATTACCCTGG
GAATGGATGAACTCTATAAAGAATTCGGTAAGCCTATCCCTAACCCTCTCCTCGGTCTCGATTCTACGGA
TGAGATGGAAGAGTGCTCTCAGCACTTAGCTGAAGCTGCTGCAAAGGAAGCTGCAGCTAAGGAGGCTGCA
GCTAAGGCTGCGCCCATCACGGCGTACGCCCAGCAGACGAGAGGCCTCCTAGGGTGTATAATCACCAGCC
TGACTGGCCGGGACAAAAACCAAGTGGAGGGTGAGGTCCAGATCGTGTCAACTGCTACCCAAACCTTCCT
GGCAACGTGCATCAATGGGGTATGCTGGGCAGTCTACCACGGGGCCGGAACGAGGACCATCGCATCACCC
AAGGGTCCTGTCATCCAGATGTATACCAATGTGGACCAAGACCTTGTGGGCTGGCCCGCTCCTCAAGGTT
CCCGCTCATTGACACCCTGTACCTGCGGCTCCTCGGACCTTTACCTGGTCACGAGGCACGCCGATGTCAT
TCCCGTGCGCCGGCGAGGTGATAGCAGGGGTAGCCTGCTTTCGCCCCGGCCCATTTCCTACTTGAAAGGC
TCCTCTGGGGGTCCGCTGTTGTGCCCCGCGGGACACGCCGTGGGCCTATTCAGGGCCGCGGTGTGCACCC
GTGGAGTGGCTAAAGCGGTGGACTTTATCCCTGTGGAGAACCTAGAGACAACCATGAGATCCCCGGTGTT
CACGGACAACTCCTCTCCACCAGCAGTCACCCTGACGCACCCAATCACCAAAATCGATACCAAATACATC
ATGACATGCATGTCGGCCGACCTGGAGGTCGTCACGAGCACCTGGGTGCTCGTTGGCGGCGTCCTGGCTG
CTCTGGCCGCGTATTGCCTGTCAACAGGCTGCGTGGTCATAGTGGGCAGGATCGTCTTGTCCGGGAAGCC
GGCAATTATACCTGACAGGGAGGTTCTCTACTAGGTACAAGTAAACTAGTAAGCTTGGCGTAACTAGATC
TTGAGACAAATGGCAGTATTCATCCACAATTTTAAAAGAAAAGGGGGGATTGGGGGGTACAGTGCAGGGG
AAAGAATAGTAGACATAATAGCAACAGACATACAAACTAAAGAATTACAAAAACAAATTACAAAAATTCA
AAATTTTCGGGTTTATTACAGGGACAGCAGAGATCCACTTTGGGCTCGAGCTTGGTTCATTCTCAAGCCT
ACGCGTTAAGTCGACAATCAACCTCTGGATTACAAAATTTGTGAAAGATTGACTGGTATTCTTAACTATG
TTGCTCCTTTTACGCTATGTGGATACGCTGCTTTAATGCCTTTGTATCATGCTATTGCTTCCCGTATGGC
TTTCATTTTCTCCTCCTTGTATAAATCCTGGTTGCTGTCTCTTTATGAGGAGTTGTGGCCCGTTGTCAGG
CAACGTGGCGTGGTGTGCACTGTGTTTGCTGACGCAACCCCCACTGGTTGGGGCATTGCCACCACCTGTC
AGCTCCTTTCCGGGACTTTCGCTTTCCCCCTCCCTATTGCCACGGCGGAACTCATCGCCGCCTGCCTTGC
CCGCTGCTGGACAGGGGCTCGGCTGTTGGGCACTGACAATTCCGTGGTGTTGTCGGGGAAATCATCGTCC
TTTCCTTGGCTGCTCGCCTGTGTTGCCACCTGGATTCTGCGCGGGACGTCCTTCTGCTACGTCCCTTCGG
CCCTCAATCCAGCGGACCTTCCTTCCCGCGGCCTGCTGCCGGCTCTGCGGCCTCTTCCGCGTCTTCGCCT
TCGCCCTCAGACGAGTCGGATCTCCCTTTGGGCCGCCTCCCCGCGTCGACTTTAAGACCAATGACTTACA
AGGCAGCTGTAGATCTTAGCCACTTTTTAAAAGAAAAGGGGGGACTGGAAGGGCTAATTCACTCCCAACG
AAGACAAGATCTGCTTTTTGCTTGTACTGGGTCTCTCTGGTTAGACCAGATCTGAGCCTGGGAGCTCTCT
GGCTAACTAGGGAACCCACTGCTTAAGCCTCAATAAAGCTTGCCTTGAGTGCTTCAAGTAGTGTGTGCCC
GTCTGTTGTGTGACTCTGGTAACTAGAGATCCCTCAGACCCTTTTAGTCAGTGTGGAAAATCTCTAGCAG
TACGTATAGTAGTTCATGTCATCTTATTATTCAGTATTTATAACTTGCAAAGAAATGAATATCAGAGAGT
GAGAGGAACTTGTTTATTGCAGCTTATAATGGTTACAAATAAAGCAATAGCATCACAAATTTCACAAATA
AAGCATTTTTTTCACTGCATTCTAGTTGTGGTTTGTCCAAACTCATCAATGTATCTTATCATGTCTGGCT
CTAGCTATCCCGCCCCTAACTCCGCCCATCCCGCCCCTAACTCCGCCCAGTTCCGCCCATTCTCCGCCCC
ATGGCTGACTAATTTTTTTTATTTATGCAGAGGCCGAGGCCGCCTCGGCCTCTGAGCTATTCCAGAAGTA
GTGAGGAGGCTTTTTTGGAGGCCTAGGGACGTACCCAATTCGCCCTATAGTGAGTCGTATTACGCGCGCT
CACTGGCCGTCGTTTTACAACGTCGTGACTGGGAAAACCCTGGCGTTACCCAACTTAATCGCCTTGCAGC
ACATCCCCCTTTCGCCAGCTGGCGTAATAGCGAAGAGGCCCGCACCGATCGCCCTTCCCAACAGTTGCGC
AGCCTGAATGGCGAATGGG
[124 nt withheld, positions 6530-6653]
C
[91 nt withheld, positions 6655-6745]
A
[49 nt withheld, positions 6747-6795]
CCTTTGACGTTGGAGTCCACGTTCTTT
[37 nt withheld, positions 6823-6859]
ACCCTATCTCGGTCTATTCTTTTGATTTATAAGGGATTTTGCCGATTTCGGCCTATTGGTTAAAAAATGA
GCTGATTTAACAAAAATTTAACGCGAATTTTAACAAAATATTAACGCTTACAATTTAGGTGGCACTTTTC
GGGGAAATGTGCGCGGAACCCCTATTTGTTTATTTTTCTAAATACATTCAAATATGTATCCGCTCATGAG
ACAATAACCCTGATAAATGCTTCAATAATATTGAAAAAGGAAGAGTATGAGTATTCAACATTTCCGTGTC
GCCCTTATTCCCTTTTTTGCGGCATTTTGCCTTCCTGTTTTTGCTCACCCAGAAACGCTGGTGAAAGTAA
AAGATGCTGAAGATCAGTTGGGTGCACGAGTGGGTTACATCGAACTGGATCTCAACAGCGGTAAGATCCT
TGAGAGTTTTCGCCCCGAAGAACGTTTTCCAATGATGAGCACTTTTAAAGTTCTGCTATGTGGCGCGGTA
TTATCCCGTATTGACGCCGGGCAAGAGCAACTCGGTCGCCGCATACACTATTCTCAGAATGACTTGGTTG
AGTACTCACCAGTCACAGAAAAGCATCTTACGGATGGCATGACAGTAAGAGAATTATGCAGTGCTGCCAT
AACCATGAGTGATAACACTGCGGCCAACTTACTTCTGACAACGATCGGAGGACCGAAGGAGCTAACCGCT
TTTTTGCACAACATGGGGGATCATGTAACTCGCCTTGATCGTTGGGAACCGGAGCTGAATGAAGCCATAC
CAAACGACGAGCGTGACACCACGATGCCTGTAGCAATGGCAACAACGTTGCGCAAACTATTAACTGGCGA
ACTACTTACTCTAGCTTCCCGGCAACAATTAATAGACTGGATGGAGGCGGATAAAGTTGCAGGACCACTT
CTGCGCTCGGCCCTTCCGGCTGGCTGGTTTATTGCTGATAAATCTGGAGCCGGTGAGCGTGGGTCTCGCG
GTATCATTGCAGCACTGGGGCCAGATGGTAAGCCCTCCCGTATCGTAGTTATCTACACGACGGGGAGTCA
GGCAACTATGGATGAACGAAATAGACAGATCGCTGAGATAGGTGCCTCACTGATTAAGCATTGGTAACTG
TCAGACCAAGTTTACTCATATATACTTTAGATTGATTTAAAACTTCATTTTTAATTTAAAAGGATCTAGG
TGAAGATCCTTTTTGATAATCTCATGACCAAAATCCCTTAACGTGAGTTTTCGTTCCACTGAGCGTCAGA
CCCCGTAGAAAAGATCAAAGGATCTTCTTGAGATCCTTTTTTTCTGCGCGTAATCTGCTGCTTGCAAACA
AAAAAACCACCGCTACCAGCGGTGGTTTGTTTGCCGGATCAAGAGCTACCAACTCTTTTTCCGAAGGTAA
CTGGCTTCAGCAGAGCGCAGATACCAAATACTGTTCTTCTAGTGTAGCCGTAGTTAGGCCACCACTTCAA
GAACTCTGTAGCACCGCCTACATACCTCGCTCTGCTAATCCTGTTACCAGTGGCTGCTGCCAGTGGCGAT
AAGTCGTGTCTTACCGGGTTGGACTCAAGACGATAGTTACCGGATAAGGCGCAGCGGTCGGGCTGAACGG
GGGGTTCGTGCACACAGCCCAGCTTGGAGCGAACGACCTACACCGAACTGAGATACCTACAGCGTGAGCT
ATGAGAAAGCGCCACGCTTCCCGAAGGGAGAAAGGCGGACAGGTATCCGGTAAGCGGCAGGGTCGGAACA
GGAGAGCGCACGAGGGAGCTTCCAGGGGGAAACGCCTGGTATCTTTATAGTCCTGTCGGGTTTCGCCACC
TCTGACTTGAGCGTCGATTTTTGTGATGCTCGTCAGGGGGGCGGAGCCTATGGAAAAACGCCAGCAACGC
GGCCTTTTTACGGTTCCTGGCCTTTTGCTGGCCTTTTGCTCACATGTTCTTTCCTGCGTTATCCCCTGAT
TCTGTGGATAACCGTATTACCGCCTTTGAGTGAGCTGATACCGCTCGCCGCAGCCGAACGACCGAGCGCA
GCGAGTCAGTGAGCGAGGAAGCGGAAGA
Features (pLannotate 1.2.2; 30 found; start..end, strand, type, name):
      1..93      +  CDS            lacI (fragment): lac repressor; lacI; The lac repressor binds to the lac operator to inhibit transcription in E. coli. This inhibition can be relieved by adding lactose or isopropyl-β-D-thiogalactopyranoside (IPTG).
    106..127     +  protein_bind   CAP binding site: CAP binding activates transcription in the presence of cAMP. E. coli catabolite activator protein
    142..172     +  promoter       lac promoter: promoter for the E. coli lac operon
    180..196     +  protein_bind   lac operator: The lac repressor binds to the lac operator to inhibit transcription in E. coli. This inhibition can be relieved by adding lactose or isopropyl-β-D-thiogalactopyranoside (IPTG). lac repressor encoded by lacI
    241..259     +  promoter       T3 promoter: promoter for bacteriophage T3 RNA polymerase
    287..513     +  promoter       RSV promoter: Rous sarcoma virus enhancer/promoter
    514..694     +  LTR            5' LTR (truncated): truncated 5' long terminal repeat (LTR) from HIV-1
    741..866     +  misc_feature   HIV-1 Ψ: packaging signal of human immunodeficiency virus type 1
    850..1213    +  CDS            HIV-1 gag (fragment): gag protein from human immunodeficiency virus 1; gag
   1359..1592    +  misc_feature   RRE: The Rev response element (RRE) of HIV-1 allows for Rev-dependent mRNA export from the nucleus to the cytoplasm.
   1969..1995    +  CDS            Rev (fragment): human immunodeficiency virus 1 (HIV-1) Rev protein; rev; enhances nuclear export of unspliced and incompletely spliced viral mRNAs
   2023..2424    +  promoter       SFFV promoter: spleen focus-forming virus long terminal repeat (LTR) promoter
   2434..2457    +  misc_feature   MCS (fragment): pBluescript multiple cloning site
   2488..3084    +  CDS            pac: PUAC_STRAD - Protein predicted: Swiss-Prot protein existence level 4. Detoxification of puromycin. From Streptomyces alboniger.
   3157..3870    +  CDS            EGFP: EGFP is a basic (constitutively fluorescent) green fluorescent protein published in 1996, derived from Aequorea victoria. It is reported to be a rapidly-maturing weak dimer with moderate acid sensitivity.
   3877..3918    +  CDS            V5 tag: epitope tag from simian virus 5
   4000..4578    +  CDS            POLG_HCV77 (fragment): Experimental evidence at protein level: Swiss-Prot protein existence level 1. [RNA-directed RNA polymerase]: RNA-dependent RNA polymerase that performs primer-template recognition and RNA synthesis during viral replication. From Hepatitis C virus genotype 1a (isolate H77) (HCV).
   4860..4977    +  misc_feature   cPPT/CTS: central polypurine tract and central termination sequence of HIV-1
   5021..5040    +  intron         EF-1α intron A (fragment): truncated intron upstream of the start codon of human EF-1α
   5056..5644    +  misc_feature   WPRE: woodchuck hepatitis virus posttranscriptional regulatory element
   5695..5714    +  misc_feature   cPPT/CTS (fragment): central polypurine tract and central termination sequence of HIV-1
   5716..5949    +  LTR            3' LTR (ΔU3): self-inactivating 3' long terminal repeat (LTR) from HIV-1
   6027..6148    +  polyA_signal   SV40 poly(A) signal: SV40 polyadenylation signal
   6188..6323    +  rep_origin     SV40 ori: SV40 origin of replication
   6344..6362    -  promoter       T7 promoter: promoter for bacteriophage T7 RNA polymerase
   6370..6525    +  CDS            lacZα (fragment): LacZα fragment of β-galactosidase; lacZ fragment
   6530..6958    +  rep_origin     f1 ori (sequence partly withheld): f1 bacteriophage origin of replication; arrow indicates direction of (+) strand synthesis
   7011..7115    +  promoter       AmpR promoter: bla
   7116..7976    +  CDS            AmpR: β-lactamase; bla; confers resistance to ampicillin, carbenicillin, and related antibiotics
   8147..8735    +  rep_origin     ori: high-copy-number ColE1/pMB1/pBR322/pUC origin of replication
