[The description below was written by a language model from this plasmid's Addgene catalogue record and pLannotate feature annotations shown in this document.]
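Description:
SFFV-SMASH-CTERM-GFP is a third-generation-style, self-inactivating HIV-1 lentiviral transfer plasmid (about 8.9 kb) that expresses GFP fused at its C terminus to a V5 epitope and the SMASh conditional degron. It is propagated in E. coli through a high-copy ColE1/pUC origin with ampicillin selection (AmpR), and it also carries an f1 origin, an SV40 origin and remnants of a lac/pBluescript-type backbone. The viral framework consists of an RSV promoter driving a truncated 5' LTR, the Ψ packaging signal with a gag fragment, the RRE, a cPPT/CTS element, WPRE and a ΔU3 3' LTR followed by an SV40 polyadenylation signal. This arrangement allows Rev-dependent packaging of the genome and leaves an integrated provirus whose LTRs are transcriptionally inactive.

Expression in transduced cells comes from the spleen focus-forming virus (SFFV) promoter. In the feature table, this promoter is followed first by the puromycin N-acetyltransferase gene (pac), then by EGFP, the V5 tag and a fragment of the hepatitis C virus polyprotein, which corresponds to the SMASh tag. How pac and EGFP are linked is not annotated. The short gap between them and the absence of a second promoter suggest a single transcript, but the record does not state the linking element. SMASh is based on an HCV protease that normally cleaves itself and its attached degron from the tagged protein, and an HCV protease inhibitor blocks this cleavage so that newly made protein is degraded. GFP is flanked by retained BamHI and EcoRI sites, so it can be exchanged for another gene of interest. The plasmid therefore serves both as a fluorescent reporter of degron performance and as a subcloning template, within a study comparing conditional degron technologies for target validation.
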