Addgene plasmid #185766: SFFV-SMASH-CTERM-GFP
Purpose: Degron-GFP fusion plasmid with restriction sites BamH1 and EcoR1 around GFP for subcloning
Depositing lab: Alessandra Ianari & William Sellers. Depositing organization: Broad Institute. Publication: Systematic profiling of conditional degron tag technologies for target validation studies. Bondeson DP, Mullin-Bernstein Z, Oliver S, Skipper TA, Atack TC, Bick N, Ching M, Guirguis AA, Kwon J, Langan C, Millson D, Paolella BR, Tran K, Wie SJ, Vazquez F, Tothova Z, Golub TR, Sellers WR, Ianari A. Nat Commun. 2022 Sep 20;13(1):5495. doi: 10.1038/s41467-022-33246-4. PubMed 36127368.
Backbone
  Vector backbone: SFFV-SMASH-CTERM
  Vector type: Lentiviral
  Selectable markers: Puromycin
Growth in bacteria
  Bacterial resistance: Ampicillin, 100 μg/mL
  Growth temperature: 30°C
  Growth strain: NEB Stable
  Copy number: High Copy
Gene/Insert
  Gene/Insert name: GFP
  Species: Other
  Insert size (bp): 730
  Mutation: none
  Promoter: SFFV
  Tag / fusion protein: V5, SMASh (C terminal on insert)
  Cloning method: Restriction Enzyme; 5′ cloning site BamH1 (not destroyed); 3′ cloning site EcoR1 (not destroyed)
Terms and licenses: Academic/Nonprofit Terms; Industry Terms: Not Available to Industry
How to cite: SFFV-SMASH-CTERM-GFP was a gift from Alessandra Ianari & William Sellers (Addgene plasmid # 185766 ; http://n2t.net/addgene:185766 ; RRID:Addgene_185766)
